>Addgene plasmid #62828 | pHL1017 | addgene partial sequence | sequence record 112143 | pBR322ori-3 5'-tttgtttgcaagcagcagat-3'
TTCTCGGGGTCTGACGCTCAGTGGAACGAAAACTCACGTTAAGGGATTTTGGTCATGACTAGTGCTTGGA
TTCTCACCAATAAAAAACGCCCGGCGGCAACCGAGCGTTCTGAACAAATCCAGATGGAGTTCTGAGGTCA
TTACTGGATCTATCAACAGGAGTCCAAGCGAGCTCGTAAACTTGGTCTGACAGTTACCAATGCTTAATCA
GTGAGGCACCTATCTCAGCGATCTGTCTATTTCGTTCATCCATAGTTGCCTGACTCCCCGTCGTGTAGAT
AACTACGATACGGGAGGGCTTACCATCTGGCCCCAGTGCTGCAATGATACCGCGAGACCCACGCTCACCG
GCTCCAGATTTATCAGCAATAAACCAGCCAGCCGGAAGGGCCGAGCGCAGAAGTGGTCCTGCAACTTTAT
CCGCCTCCATCCAGTCTATTAATTGTTGCCGGGAAGCTAGAGTAAGTAGTTCGCCAGTTAATAGTTTGCG
CAACGTTGTTGCCATTGCTACAGGCATCGTGGTGTCACGCTCGTCGTTTGGTATGGCTTCATTCAGCTCC
GGTTCCCAACGATCAAGGCGAGTTACATGATCCCCCATGTTGTGCAAAAAAGCGGTTAGCTCCTTCGGTC
CTCCGATCGTTGTCAGAAGTAAGTTGGCCGCAGTGTTATCACTCATGGTTATGGCAGCACTGCATAATTC
TCTTACTGTCATGCCATCCGTAAGATGCTTTTCTGTGACTGGTGAGTACTCAACCAAGTCATTCTGAGAA
TAGTGTATGCGGCGACCGAGTTGCTCTTGCCCGGCGTCAATACGGGATAATACCGCGCCACATAG
