>Addgene plasmid #62828 | pHL1017 | addgene partial sequence | sequence record 112164 | GFP-R 5'-CCATCTAATTCAACAAGAATTGGGACAAC-3'
CGCATGCTAACCATGACTAACTCCTTTTTTATCATCTCTGGAACACACACAATCCGTGTGCAGGTCCCTG
CCAGAGTCGACGAATCCACCATAACCGCCAAGCATAAAAATGTAAACAACACGGTGCTCGAGACGTCAGG
TGGCACTTTTCGGGGAAATGTGCGCGGAACCCCTATTTGTTTATTTTTCTAAATACATTCAAATATGTAT
CCGCTCATGAGACAATAACCCTGATAAATGCTTCAATAATATTGAAAAAGGAAGAGTATGAGTATTCAAC
ATTTCCGTGTCGCCCTTATTCCCTTTTTTGCGGCATTTTGCCTTCCTGTTTTTGCTCACCCAGAAACGCT
GGTGAAAGTAAAAGATGCTGAAGATCAGTTGGGTGCACGAGTGGGTTACATCGAACTGGATCTCAACAGC
GGTAAGATCCTTGAGAGTTTTCGCCCCGAAGAACGTTTTCCAATGATGAGCACTTTTAAAGTTCTGCTAT
GTGGCGCGGTATTATCCCGTATTGACGCCGGGCAAGAGCAACTCGGTCGCCGCATACACTATTCTCAGAA
TGACTTGGTTGAGTACTCACCAGTCACAGAAAAGCATCTTACGGATGGCATGACAGTAAGAGAATTATGC
AGTGCTGCCATAACCATGAGTGATAACACTGCGGCCAACTTACTTCTGACAACGATCGGAGGACCGAAGG
AGCTAACCGCTTTTTTGCACAACATGGGGGATCATGTAACTCGCCTTGATCGTTGGGAACCGGAGCTGAA
TGAAGCCATACCAAACGACGAGCGTGACACCACGATGCCTGTAGCAATGGCAACAACGTTGCGCAAACTA
TTAACTGGCG
