[The description below was written by a language model from this plasmid's Addgene catalogue record.]
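Description:
pHL1017 is a bacterial expression and synthetic-biology plasmid built on a laboratory-made backbone that the record does not identify beyond its ColE1 origin of replication. It is maintained in E. coli under ampicillin selection through an AmpR (beta-lactamase) marker. The copy number is listed as unknown, although ColE1-type origins generally give moderate to high copy numbers depending on the variant.

The payload is a gfp reporter expressed from a promoter recorded as pConNoHind, with the purpose line giving the full designation as PConNoHindM8. The name suggests a constitutive promoter variant, but the record does not define it or explain what "M8" denotes. Fused at the N-terminal side of gfp is a glgC leader, so that GFP output depends on the 5' region of the glgC transcript rather than on a generic translation initiation region. Leader–reporter fusions of this kind are normally used to report post-transcriptional control, since constant transcription means that changes in fluorescence reflect changes in translation or mRNA stability acting through the leader. The cassette is closed by the T1T2 terminator, a tandem transcriptional terminator that prevents read-through into the rest of the plasmid.

The associated work concerns small RNA activity and its dependence on Hfq concentration, so the construct most plausibly served as a fluorescent target reporter in those experiments. The specific regulator it was paired with is not stated. No feature table or total size is provided, so the precise fusion junction and element positions cannot be described.
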