Addgene plasmid #62828: pHL1017
Purpose: Lim Lab plasmid: AmpR + PConNoHindM8::glgC::gfp::T1T2 terminator + ColE1
Depositing lab: Han Lim. Depositing organization: University of California, Berkeley. Publication: Paradoxical suppression of small RNA activity at high Hfq concentrations due to random-order binding. Sagawa S, Shin JE, Hussein R, Lim HN. Nucleic Acids Res. 2015 Aug 10. pii: gkv777. 10.1093/nar/gkv777 PubMed 26261213.
Backbone
  Vector backbone: unknown-ColE1 ori
  Backbone manufacturer: Lim Lab
  Vector type: Bacterial Expression, Synthetic Biology
Growth in bacteria
  Bacterial resistance: Ampicillin, 100 μg/mL
  Growth temperature: 37°C
  Growth strain: DH5alpha
  Copy number: Unknown
Gene/Insert
  Gene/Insert name: gfp
  Promoter: pConNoHind
  Tag / fusion protein: m8::glgC leader (N terminal on insert)
  Cloning method: Unknown
  Sequencing primers: 5′ unknown; 3′ GFP-R
Terms and licenses: Academic/Nonprofit Terms; Industry Terms: Not Available to Industry
How to cite: pHL1017 was a gift from Han Lim (Addgene plasmid # 62828 ; http://n2t.net/addgene:62828 ; RRID:Addgene_62828)
